Addgene plasmid #80220: non-targeting control gRNA (BRDN0001149195)
Purpose: 3rd generation lentiviral gRNA plasmid, non-targeting control gRNA
Depositing lab: John Doench & David Root. Depositing organization: Broad Institute. Publication: Optimized sgRNA design to maximize activity and minimize off-target effects of CRISPR-Cas9. Doench JG, Fusi N, Sullender M, Hegde M, Vaimberg EW, Donovan KF, Smith I, Tothova Z, Wilen C, Orchard R, Virgin HW, Listgarten J, Root DE. Nat Biotechnol. 2016 Jan 18. doi: 10.1038/nbt.3437. PubMed 26780180.
Backbone
  Vector backbone: lentiGuide-Puro
  Backbone manufacturer: Zhang Lab (Addgene plasmid # 52963)
  Vector type: Mammalian Expression, Lentiviral, CRISPR
  Selectable markers: Puromycin
Growth in bacteria
  Bacterial resistance: Ampicillin, 100 μg/mL
  Growth temperature: 37°C
  Growth strain: DH5alpha
  Copy number: High Copy
Gene/Insert
  Gene/Insert name: Non-targeting control gRNA
  gRNA/shRNA sequence: GAGAGTGCGCCTTGATAGTA
  Species: H. sapiens (human)
  Promoter: hU6
  Cloning method: Unknown
  Sequencing primers: 5′ U6-F; 3′ pS2-R
Terms and licenses: Academic/Nonprofit Terms; Industry Terms: Not Available to Industry
How to cite: non-targeting control gRNA (BRDN0001149195) was a gift from John Doench & David Root (Addgene plasmid # 80220 ; http://n2t.net/addgene:80220 ; RRID:Addgene_80220)
