[The description below was written by a language model from this plasmid's Addgene catalogue record and pLannotate feature annotations shown in this document.]
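Description:
Non-targeting control gRNA (BRDN0001149195) is a third-generation lentiviral guide RNA plasmid built on the lentiGuide-Puro backbone, intended for mammalian CRISPR-Cas9 experiments. It is propagated in E. coli as a high-copy plasmid through a ColE1/pUC-type origin with ampicillin selection (AmpR, β-lactamase). The backbone also carries an f1 origin, an SV40 origin and poly(A) signal, and remnants of lac and T7/T3 cloning-vector sequence that play no role in the payload.

The lentiviral transfer cassette begins with an RSV promoter fused to a truncated HIV-1 5' LTR, which makes genomic RNA production independent of Tat. This is followed by the Ψ packaging signal with a partial gag sequence and the Rev response element for Rev-dependent nuclear export. It ends with a ΔU3 self-inactivating 3' LTR. Within this unit, a human U6 RNA polymerase III promoter drives the 20-nucleotide spacer joined to the Streptococcus pyogenes gRNA scaffold. A cPPT/CTS element sits just downstream and aids nuclear import of the reverse-transcribed genome. A separate EF-1α core promoter with its intron A expresses puromycin N-acetyltransferase, allowing selection of transduced cells, and a WPRE enhances transcript expression.

No Cas9 is annotated in the plasmid, so it must be supplied separately, for example from cells already expressing the nuclease. The guide is catalogued as non-targeting for human cells. It is typically used as a negative control alongside gene-specific guides in the same backbone, to account for the effects of transduction, selection and Cas9/gRNA expression.
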