Features (pLannotate 1.2.2; 29 found; start..end, strand, type, name):
     14..80      +  CDS            small t antigen (fragment): SV40 (simian virus 40) small t antigen
    106..317     +  promoter       EF-1α core promoter: core promoter for human elongation factor EF-1α
    318..1256    +  intron         EF-1α intron A: intron upstream of the start codon of human EF-1α
   1278..1877    +  CDS            PuroR (fragment): puromycin N-acetyltransferase; pac from Streptomyces; confers resistance to puromycin
   1893..2481    +  misc_feature   WPRE: woodchuck hepatitis virus posttranscriptional regulatory element
   2532..2551    +  misc_feature   cPPT/CTS (fragment): central polypurine tract and central termination sequence of HIV-1
   2553..2786    +  LTR            3' LTR (ΔU3): self-inactivating 3' long terminal repeat (LTR) from HIV-1
   2864..2985    +  polyA_signal   SV40 poly(A) signal: SV40 polyadenylation signal
   3025..3160    +  rep_origin     SV40 ori: SV40 origin of replication
   3181..3199    -  promoter       T7 promoter: promoter for bacteriophage T7 RNA polymerase
   3207..3362    +  CDS            lacZα (fragment): LacZα fragment of β-galactosidase; lacZ fragment
   3367..3795    +  rep_origin     f1 ori (sequence partly withheld): f1 bacteriophage origin of replication; arrow indicates direction of (+) strand synthesis
   3848..3952    +  promoter       AmpR promoter: bla
   3953..4813    +  CDS            AmpR: β-lactamase; bla; confers resistance to ampicillin, carbenicillin, and related antibiotics
   4984..5572    +  rep_origin     ori: high-copy-number ColE1/pMB1/pBR322/pUC origin of replication
   5755..5847    +  CDS            lacI (fragment): lac repressor; lacI; The lac repressor binds to the lac operator to inhibit transcription in E. coli. This inhibition can be relieved by adding lactose or isopropyl-β-D-thiogalactopyranoside (IPTG).
   5860..5881    +  protein_bind   CAP binding site: CAP binding activates transcription in the presence of cAMP. E. coli catabolite activator protein
   5896..5926    +  promoter       lac promoter: promoter for the E. coli lac operon
   5934..5950    +  protein_bind   lac operator: The lac repressor binds to the lac operator to inhibit transcription in E. coli. This inhibition can be relieved by adding lactose or isopropyl-β-D-thiogalactopyranoside (IPTG). lac repressor encoded by lacI
   5995..6013    +  promoter       T3 promoter: promoter for bacteriophage T3 RNA polymerase
   6041..6267    +  promoter       RSV promoter: Rous sarcoma virus enhancer/promoter
   6268..6448    +  LTR            5' LTR (truncated): truncated 5' long terminal repeat (LTR) from HIV-1
   6495..6620    +  misc_feature   HIV-1 Ψ: packaging signal of human immunodeficiency virus type 1
   6604..6967    +  CDS            HIV-1 gag (fragment): gag protein from human immunodeficiency virus 1; gag
   7113..7346    +  misc_feature   RRE: The Rev response element (RRE) of HIV-1 allows for Rev-dependent mRNA export from the nucleus to the cytoplasm.
   7723..7749    +  CDS            Rev (fragment): human immunodeficiency virus 1 (HIV-1) Rev protein; rev; enhances nuclear export of unspliced and incompletely spliced viral mRNAs
   7753..7993    +  promoter       U6 promoter: RNA polymerase III promoter for human U6 snRNA
   8023..8098    +  misc_RNA       gRNA scaffold: guide RNA scaffold for the Streptococcus pyogenes CRISPR/Cas9 system
   8154..8271    +  misc_feature   cPPT/CTS: central polypurine tract and central termination sequence of HIV-1
>Addgene plasmid #80220 | non-targeting control gRNA (BRDN0001149195) | depositor full sequence | sequence record 150918 | Full Sequence
CCCGGGTGCAAAGATGGATAAAGTTTTAAACAGAGAGGAATCTTTGCAGCTAATGGACCTTCTAGGTCTT
GAAAGGAGTGGGAATTGGCTCCGGTGCCCGTCAGTGGGCAGAGCGCACATCGCCCACAGTCCCCGAGAAG
TTGGGGGGAGGGGTCGGCAATTGATCCGGTGCCTAGAGAAGGTGGCGCGGGGTAAACTGGGAAAGTGATG
TCGTGTACTGGCTCCGCCTTTTTCCCGAGGGTGGGGGAGAACCGTATATAAGTGCAGTAGTCGCCGTGAA
CGTTCTTTTTCGCAACGGGTTTGCCGCCAGAACACAGGTAAGTGCCGTGTGTGGTTCCCGCGGGCCTGGC
CTCTTTACGGGTTATGGCCCTTGCGTGCCTTGAATTACTTCCACCTGGCTGCAGTACGTGATTCTTGATC
CCGAGCTTCGGGTTGGAAGTGGGTGGGAGAGTTCGAGGCCTTGCGCTTAAGGAGCCCCTTCGCCTCGTGC
TTGAGTTGAGGCCTGGCCTGGGCGCTGGGGCCGCCGCGTGCGAATCTGGTGGCACCTTCGCGCCTGTCTC
GCTGCTTTCGATAAGTCTCTAGCCATTTAAAATTTTTGATGACCTGCTGCGACGCTTTTTTTCTGGCAAG
ATAGTCTTGTAAATGCGGGCCAAGATCTGCACACTGGTATTTCGGTTTTTGGGGCCGCGGGCGGCGACGG
GGCCCGTGCGTCCCAGCGCACATGTTCGGCGAGGCGGGGCCTGCGAGCGCGGCCACCGAGAATCGGACGG
GGGTAGTCTCAAGCTGGCCGGCCTGCTCTGGTGCCTGGCCTCGCGCCGCCGTGTATCGCCCCGCCCTGGG
CGGCAAGGCTGGCCCGGTCGGCACCAGTTGCGTGAGCGGAAAGATGGCCGCTTCCCGGCCCTGCTGCAGG
GAGCTCAAAATGGAGGACGCGGCGCTCGGGAGAGCGGGCGGGTGAGTCACCCACACAAAGGAAAAGGGCC
TTTCCGTCCTCAGCCGTCGCTTCATGTGACTCCACGGAGTACCGGGCGCCGTCCAGGCACCTCGATTAGT
TCTCGAGCTTTTGGAGTACGTCGTCTTTAGGTTGGGGGGAGGGGTTTTATGCGATGGAGTTTCCCCACAC
TGAGTGGGTGGAGACTGAAGTTAGGCCAGCTTGGCACTTGATGTAATTCTCCTTGGAATTTGCCCTTTTT
GAGTTTGGATCTTGGTTCATTCTCAAGCCTCAGACAGTGGTTCAAAGTTTTTTTCTTCCATTTCAGGTGT
CGTGACGTACGGCCACCATGACCGAGTACAAGCCCACGGTGCGCCTCGCCACCCGCGACGACGTCCCCAG
GGCCGTACGCACCCTCGCCGCCGCGTTCGCCGACTACCCCGCCACGCGCCACACCGTCGATCCGGACCGC
CACATCGAGCGGGTCACCGAGCTGCAAGAACTCTTCCTCACGCGCGTCGGGCTCGACATCGGCAAGGTGT
GGGTCGCGGACGACGGCGCCGCCGTGGCGGTCTGGACCACGCCGGAGAGCGTCGAAGCGGGGGCGGTGTT
CGCCGAGATCGGCCCGCGCATGGCCGAGTTGAGCGGTTCCCGGCTGGCCGCGCAGCAACAGATGGAAGGC
CTCCTGGCGCCGCACCGGCCCAAGGAGCCCGCGTGGTTCCTGGCCACCGTCGGAGTCTCGCCCGACCACC
AGGGCAAGGGTCTGGGCAGCGCCGTCGTGCTCCCCGGAGTGGAGGCGGCCGAGCGCGCCGGGGTGCCCGC
CTTCCTGGAGACCTCCGCGCCCCGCAACCTCCCCTTCTACGAGCGGCTCGGCTTCACCGTCACCGCCGAC
GTCGAGGTGCCCGAAGGACCGCGCACCTGGTGCATGACCCGCAAGCCCGGTGCCTGAACGCGTTAAGTCG
ACAATCAACCTCTGGATTACAAAATTTGTGAAAGATTGACTGGTATTCTTAACTATGTTGCTCCTTTTAC
GCTATGTGGATACGCTGCTTTAATGCCTTTGTATCATGCTATTGCTTCCCGTATGGCTTTCATTTTCTCC
TCCTTGTATAAATCCTGGTTGCTGTCTCTTTATGAGGAGTTGTGGCCCGTTGTCAGGCAACGTGGCGTGG
TGTGCACTGTGTTTGCTGACGCAACCCCCACTGGTTGGGGCATTGCCACCACCTGTCAGCTCCTTTCCGG
GACTTTCGCTTTCCCCCTCCCTATTGCCACGGCGGAACTCATCGCCGCCTGCCTTGCCCGCTGCTGGACA
GGGGCTCGGCTGTTGGGCACTGACAATTCCGTGGTGTTGTCGGGGAAATCATCGTCCTTTCCTTGGCTGC
TCGCCTGTGTTGCCACCTGGATTCTGCGCGGGACGTCCTTCTGCTACGTCCCTTCGGCCCTCAATCCAGC
GGACCTTCCTTCCCGCGGCCTGCTGCCGGCTCTGCGGCCTCTTCCGCGTCTTCGCCTTCGCCCTCAGACG
AGTCGGATCTCCCTTTGGGCCGCCTCCCCGCGTCGACTTTAAGACCAATGACTTACAAGGCAGCTGTAGA
TCTTAGCCACTTTTTAAAAGAAAAGGGGGGACTGGAAGGGCTAATTCACTCCCAACGAAGACAAGATCTG
CTTTTTGCTTGTACTGGGTCTCTCTGGTTAGACCAGATCTGAGCCTGGGAGCTCTCTGGCTAACTAGGGA
ACCCACTGCTTAAGCCTCAATAAAGCTTGCCTTGAGTGCTTCAAGTAGTGTGTGCCCGTCTGTTGTGTGA
CTCTGGTAACTAGAGATCCCTCAGACCCTTTTAGTCAGTGTGGAAAATCTCTAGCAGTACGTATAGTAGT
TCATGTCATCTTATTATTCAGTATTTATAACTTGCAAAGAAATGAATATCAGAGAGTGAGAGGAACTTGT
TTATTGCAGCTTATAATGGTTACAAATAAAGCAATAGCATCACAAATTTCACAAATAAAGCATTTTTTTC
ACTGCATTCTAGTTGTGGTTTGTCCAAACTCATCAATGTATCTTATCATGTCTGGCTCTAGCTATCCCGC
CCCTAACTCCGCCCATCCCGCCCCTAACTCCGCCCAGTTCCGCCCATTCTCCGCCCCATGGCTGACTAAT
TTTTTTTATTTATGCAGAGGCCGAGGCCGCCTCGGCCTCTGAGCTATTCCAGAAGTAGTGAGGAGGCTTT
TTTGGAGGCCTAGGGACGTACCCAATTCGCCCTATAGTGAGTCGTATTACGCGCGCTCACTGGCCGTCGT
TTTACAACGTCGTGACTGGGAAAACCCTGGCGTTACCCAACTTAATCGCCTTGCAGCACATCCCCCTTTC
GCCAGCTGGCGTAATAGCGAAGAGGCCCGCACCGATCGCCCTTCCCAACAGTTGCGCAGCCTGAATGGCG
AATGGG
[124 nt withheld, positions 3367-3490]
C
[91 nt withheld, positions 3492-3582]
A
[49 nt withheld, positions 3584-3632]
CCTTTGACGTTGGAGTCCACGTTCTTT
[37 nt withheld, positions 3660-3696]
ACCCTATCTCGGTCTATTCTTTTGATTTATAAGGGATTTTGCCGATTTCGGCCTATTGGTTAAAAAATGA
GCTGATTTAACAAAAATTTAACGCGAATTTTAACAAAATATTAACGCTTACAATTTAGGTGGCACTTTTC
GGGGAAATGTGCGCGGAACCCCTATTTGTTTATTTTTCTAAATACATTCAAATATGTATCCGCTCATGAG
ACAATAACCCTGATAAATGCTTCAATAATATTGAAAAAGGAAGAGTATGAGTATTCAACATTTCCGTGTC
GCCCTTATTCCCTTTTTTGCGGCATTTTGCCTTCCTGTTTTTGCTCACCCAGAAACGCTGGTGAAAGTAA
AAGATGCTGAAGATCAGTTGGGTGCACGAGTGGGTTACATCGAACTGGATCTCAACAGCGGTAAGATCCT
TGAGAGTTTTCGCCCCGAAGAACGTTTTCCAATGATGAGCACTTTTAAAGTTCTGCTATGTGGCGCGGTA
TTATCCCGTATTGACGCCGGGCAAGAGCAACTCGGTCGCCGCATACACTATTCTCAGAATGACTTGGTTG
AGTACTCACCAGTCACAGAAAAGCATCTTACGGATGGCATGACAGTAAGAGAATTATGCAGTGCTGCCAT
AACCATGAGTGATAACACTGCGGCCAACTTACTTCTGACAACGATCGGAGGACCGAAGGAGCTAACCGCT
TTTTTGCACAACATGGGGGATCATGTAACTCGCCTTGATCGTTGGGAACCGGAGCTGAATGAAGCCATAC
CAAACGACGAGCGTGACACCACGATGCCTGTAGCAATGGCAACAACGTTGCGCAAACTATTAACTGGCGA
ACTACTTACTCTAGCTTCCCGGCAACAATTAATAGACTGGATGGAGGCGGATAAAGTTGCAGGACCACTT
CTGCGCTCGGCCCTTCCGGCTGGCTGGTTTATTGCTGATAAATCTGGAGCCGGTGAGCGTGGGTCTCGCG
GTATCATTGCAGCACTGGGGCCAGATGGTAAGCCCTCCCGTATCGTAGTTATCTACACGACGGGGAGTCA
GGCAACTATGGATGAACGAAATAGACAGATCGCTGAGATAGGTGCCTCACTGATTAAGCATTGGTAACTG
TCAGACCAAGTTTACTCATATATACTTTAGATTGATTTAAAACTTCATTTTTAATTTAAAAGGATCTAGG
TGAAGATCCTTTTTGATAATCTCATGACCAAAATCCCTTAACGTGAGTTTTCGTTCCACTGAGCGTCAGA
CCCCGTAGAAAAGATCAAAGGATCTTCTTGAGATCCTTTTTTTCTGCGCGTAATCTGCTGCTTGCAAACA
AAAAAACCACCGCTACCAGCGGTGGTTTGTTTGCCGGATCAAGAGCTACCAACTCTTTTTCCGAAGGTAA
CTGGCTTCAGCAGAGCGCAGATACCAAATACTGTTCTTCTAGTGTAGCCGTAGTTAGGCCACCACTTCAA
GAACTCTGTAGCACCGCCTACATACCTCGCTCTGCTAATCCTGTTACCAGTGGCTGCTGCCAGTGGCGAT
AAGTCGTGTCTTACCGGGTTGGACTCAAGACGATAGTTACCGGATAAGGCGCAGCGGTCGGGCTGAACGG
GGGGTTCGTGCACACAGCCCAGCTTGGAGCGAACGACCTACACCGAACTGAGATACCTACAGCGTGAGCT
ATGAGAAAGCGCCACGCTTCCCGAAGGGAGAAAGGCGGACAGGTATCCGGTAAGCGGCAGGGTCGGAACA
GGAGAGCGCACGAGGGAGCTTCCAGGGGGAAACGCCTGGTATCTTTATAGTCCTGTCGGGTTTCGCCACC
TCTGACTTGAGCGTCGATTTTTGTGATGCTCGTCAGGGGGGCGGAGCCTATGGAAAAACGCCAGCAACGC
GGCCTTTTTACGGTTCCTGGCCTTTTGCTGGCCTTTTGCTCACATGTTCTTTCCTGCGTTATCCCCTGAT
TCTGTGGATAACCGTATTACCGCCTTTGAGTGAGCTGATACCGCTCGCCGCAGCCGAACGACCGAGCGCA
GCGAGTCAGTGAGCGAGGAAGCGGAAGAGCGCCCAATACGCAAACCGCCTCTCCCCGCGCGTTGGCCGAT
TCATTAATGCAGCTGGCACGACAGGTTTCCCGACTGGAAAGCGGGCAGTGAGCGCAACGCAATTAATGTG
AGTTAGCTCACTCATTAGGCACCCCAGGCTTTACACTTTATGCTTCCGGCTCGTATGTTGTGTGGAATTG
TGAGCGGATAACAATTTCACACAGGAAACAGCTATGACCATGATTACGCCAAGCGCGCAATTAACCCTCA
CTAAAGGGAACAAAAGCTGGAGCTGCAAGCTTAATGTAGTCTTATGCAATACTCTTGTAGTCTTGCAACA
TGGTAACGATGAGTTAGCAACATGCCTTACAAGGAGAGAAAAAGCACCGTGCATGCCGATTGGTGGAAGT
AAGGTGGTACGATCGTGCCTTATTAGGAAGGCAACAGACGGGTCTGACATGGATTGGACGAACCACTGAA
TTGCCGCATTGCAGAGATATTGTATTTAAGTGCCTAGCTCGATACATAAACGGGTCTCTCTGGTTAGACC
AGATCTGAGCCTGGGAGCTCTCTGGCTAACTAGGGAACCCACTGCTTAAGCCTCAATAAAGCTTGCCTTG
AGTGCTTCAAGTAGTGTGTGCCCGTCTGTTGTGTGACTCTGGTAACTAGAGATCCCTCAGACCCTTTTAG
TCAGTGTGGAAAATCTCTAGCAGTGGCGCCCGAACAGGGACTTGAAAGCGAAAGGGAAACCAGAGGAGCT
CTCTCGACGCAGGACTCGGCTTGCTGAAGCGCGCACGGCAAGAGGCGAGGGGCGGCGACTGGTGAGTACG
CCAAAAATTTTGACTAGCGGAGGCTAGAAGGAGAGAGATGGGTGCGAGAGCGTCAGTATTAAGCGGGGGA
GAATTAGATCGCGATGGGAAAAAATTCGGTTAAGGCCAGGGGGAAAGAAAAAATATAAATTAAAACATAT
AGTATGGGCAAGCAGGGAGCTAGAACGATTCGCAGTTAATCCTGGCCTGTTAGAAACATCAGAAGGCTGT
AGACAAATACTGGGACAGCTACAACCATCCCTTCAGACAGGATCAGAAGAACTTAGATCATTATATAATA
CAGTAGCAACCCTCTATTGTGTGCATCAAAGGATAGAGATAAAAGACACCAAGGAAGCTTTAGACAAGAT
AGAGGAAGAGCAAAACAAAAGTAAGACCACCGCACAGCAAGCGGCCGCTGATCTTCAGACCTGGAGGAGG
AGATATGAGGGACAATTGGAGAAGTGAATTATATAAATATAAAGTAGTAAAAATTGAACCATTAGGAGTA
GCACCCACCAAGGCAAAGAGAAGAGTGGTGCAGAGAGAAAAAAGAGCAGTGGGAATAGGAGCTTTGTTCC
TTGGGTTCTTGGGAGCAGCAGGAAGCACTATGGGCGCAGCGTCAATGACGCTGACGGTACAGGCCAGACA
ATTATTGTCTGGTATAGTGCAGCAGCAGAACAATTTGCTGAGGGCTATTGAGGCGCAACAGCATCTGTTG
CAACTCACAGTCTGGGGCATCAAGCAGCTCCAGGCAAGAATCCTGGCTGTGGAAAGATACCTAAAGGATC
AACAGCTCCTGGGGATTTGGGGTTGCTCTGGAAAACTCATTTGCACCACTGCTGTGCCTTGGAATGCTAG
TTGGAGTAATAAATCTCTGGAACAGATTTGGAATCACACGACCTGGATGGAGTGGGACAGAGAAATTAAC
AATTACACAAGCTTAATACACTCCTTAATTGAAGAATCGCAAAACCAGCAAGAAAAGAATGAACAAGAAT
TATTGGAATTAGATAAATGGGCAAGTTTGTGGAATTGGTTTAACATAACAAATTGGCTGTGGTATATAAA
ATTATTCATAATGATAGTAGGAGGCTTGGTAGGTTTAAGAATAGTTTTTGCTGTACTTTCTATAGTGAAT
AGAGTTAGGCAGGGATATTCACCATTATCGTTTCAGACCCACCTCCCAACCCCGAGGGGACCCAGAGAGG
GCCTATTTCCCATGATTCCTTCATATTTGCATATACGATACAAGGCTGTTAGAGAGATAATTAGAATTAA
TTTGACTGTAAACACAAAGATATTAGTACAAAATACGTGACGTAGAAAGTAATAATTTCTTGGGTAGTTT
GCAGTTTTAAAATTATGTTTTAAAATGGACTATCATATGCTTACCGTAACTTGAAAGTATTTCGATTTCT
TGGCTTTATATATCTTGTGGAAAGGACGAAACACCGGAGAGTGCGCCTTGATAGTAGTTTTAGAGCTAGA
AATAGCAAGTTAAAATAAGGCTAGTCCGTTATCAACTTGAAAAAGTGGCACCGAGTCGGTGCTTTTTTAA
GCTTGGCGTAACTAGATCTTGAGACAAATGGCAGTATTCATCCACAATTTTAAAAGAAAAGGGGGGATTG
GGGGGTACAGTGCAGGGGAAAGAATAGTAGACATAATAGCAACAGACATACAAACTAAAGAATTACAAAA
ACAAATTACAAAAATTCAAAATTTTCGGGTTTATTACAGGGACAGCAGAGATCCACTTTGGCGCCGGCTC
GAGGGGG
