>Addgene plasmid #80220 | non-targeting control gRNA (BRDN0001149195) | depositor partial sequence | sequence record 150919 | Target Sequence
GAGAGTGCGCCTTGATAGTA
