>Addgene plasmid #80220 | non-targeting control gRNA (BRDN0001149195) | addgene partial sequence | sequence record 189126 | hU6-F
AGAAAGTAATAATTTCTTGGGTAGTTTGCAGTTTTAAAATTATGTTTTAAAATGGACTATCATATGCTTA
CCGTAACTTGAAAGTATTTCGATTTCTTGGCTTTATATATCTTGTGGAAAGGACGAAACACCGGAGAGTG
CGCCTTGATAGTAGTTTTAGAGCTAGAAATAGCAAGTTAAAATAAGGCTAGTCCGTTATCAACTTGAAAA
AGTGGCACCGAGTCGGTGCTTTTTTAAGCTTGGCGTAACTAGATCTTGAGACAAATGGCAGTATTCATCC
ACAATTTTAAAAGAAAAGGGGGGATTGGGGGGTACAGTGCAGGGGAAAGAATAGTAGACATAATAGCAAC
AGACATACAAACTAAAGAATTACAAAAACAAATTACAAAAATTCAAAATTTTCGGGTTTATTACAGGGAC
AGCAGAGATCCACTTTGGCGCCGGCTCGAGGGGGCCCGGGTGCAAAGATGGATAAAGTTTTAAACAGAGA
GGAATCTTTGCAGCTAATGGACCTTCTAGGTCTTGAAAGGAGTGGGAATTGGCTCCGGTGCCCGTCAGTG
GGCAGAGCGC
